>Addgene plasmid #191331 | pBetaActin-FKBP-mScarlet-Dync1h1motorK2599T | depositor full sequence | sequence record 370937 | pBetaActin-FKBP-mScarlet-Dync1h1motorK2599T sequence 16679 bps
ACGGTACCGCGGGCCCGGGATCCACCGGATCTAGATAAGTAATGATCATAATCAGCCATATCACATCTGT
AGAGGTTTTACTTGCTTTAAAAAACCTCCCACACCTCCCCCTGAACCTGAAACATAAAATGAATGCAATT
GTTGTTGTTAACTTGTTTATTGCAGCTTATAATGGTTACAAATAAAGCAATAGCATCACAAATTTCACAA
ATAAAGCATTTTTTTCACTGCATTCTAGTTGTGGTTTGTCCAAACTCATCAATGTATCTTATCATGTCTG
GATCAATTCGTAATCATGTCATAGCTGTTTCCTGTGTGAAATTGTTATCCGCTCACAATTCCACACAACA
TACGAGCCGGAAGCATAAAGTGTAAAGCCTGGGGTGCCTAATGAGTGAGCTAACTCACATTAATTGCGTT
GCGCTCACTGCCCGCTTTCCAGTCGGGAAACCTGTCGTGCCAGCTGCATTAATGAATCGGCCAACGCGCG
GGGAGAGGCGGTTTGCGTATTGGGCGCTCTTCCGCTTCCTCGCTCACTGACTCGCTGCGCTCGGTCGTTC
GGCTGCGGCGAGCGGTATCAGCTCACTCAAAGGCGGTAATACGGTTATCCACAGAATCAGGGGATAACGC
AGGAAAGAACATGTGAGCAAAAGGCCAGCAAAAGGCCAGGAACCGTAAAAAGGCCGCGTTGCTGGCGTTT
TTCCATAGGCTCCGCCCCCCTGACGAGCATCACAAAAATCGACGCTCAAGTCAGAGGTGGCGAAACCCGA
CAGGACTATAAAGATACCAGGCGTTTCCCCCTGGAAGCTCCCTCGTGCGCTCTCCTGTTCCGACCCTGCC
GCTTACCGGATACCTGTCCGCCTTTCTCCCTTCGGGAAGCGTGGCGCTTTCTCATAGCTCACGCTGTAGG
TATCTCAGTTCGGTGTAGGTCGTTCGCTCCAAGCTGGGCTGTGTGCACGAACCCCCCGTTCAGCCCGACC
GCTGCGCCTTATCCGGTAACTATCGTCTTGAGTCCAACCCGGTAAGACACGACTTATCGCCACTGGCAGC
AGCCACTGGTAACAGGATTAGCAGAGCGAGGTATGTAGGCGGTGCTACAGAGTTCTTGAAGTGGTGGCCT
AACTACGGCTACACTAGAAGAACAGTATTTGGTATCTGCGCTCTGCTGAAGCCAGTTACCTTCGGAAAAA
GAGTTGGTAGCTCTTGATCCGGCAAACAAACCACCGCTGGTAGCGGTGGTTTTTTTGTTTGCAAGCAGCA
GATTACGCGCAGAAAAAAAGGATCTCAAGAAGATCCTTTGATCTTTTCTACGGGGTCTGACGCTCAGTGG
AACGAAAACTCACGTTAAGGGATTTTGGTCATGAGATTATCAAAAAGGATCTTCACCTAGATCCTTTTAA
ATTAAAAATGAAGTTTTAAATCAATCTAAAGTATATATGAGTAAACTTGGTCTGACAGTTACCAATGCTT
AATCAGTGAGGCACCTATCTCAGCGATCTGTCTATTTCGTTCATCCATAGTTGCCTGACTCCCCGTCGTG
TAGATAACTACGATACGGGAGGGCTTACCATCTGGCCCCAGTGCTGCAATGATACCGCGAGACCCACGCT
CACCGGCTCCAGATTTATCAGCAATAAACCAGCCAGCCGGAAGGGCCGAGCGCAGAAGTGGTCCTGCAAC
TTTATCCGCCTCCATCCAGTCTATTAATTGTTGCCGGGAAGCTAGAGTAAGTAGTTCGCCAGTTAATAGT
TTGCGCAACGTTGTTGCCATTGCTACAGGCATCGTGGTGTCACGCTCGTCGTTTGGTATGGCTTCATTCA
GCTCCGGTTCCCAACGATCAAGGCGAGTTACATGATCCCCCATGTTGTGCAAAAAAGCGGTTAGCTCCTT
CGGTCCTCCGATCGTTGTCAGAAGTAAGTTGGCCGCAGTGTTATCACTCATGGTTATGGCAGCACTGCAT
AATTCTCTTACTGTCATGCCATCCGTAAGATGCTTTTCTGTGACTGGTGAGTACTCAACCAAGTCATTCT
GAGAATAGTGTATGCGGCGACCGAGTTGCTCTTGCCCGGCGTCAATACGGGATAATACCGCGCCACATAG
CAGAACTTTAAAAGTGCTCATCATTGGAAAACGTTCTTCGGGGCGAAAACTCTCAAGGATCTTACCGCTG
TTGAGATCCAGTTCGATGTAACCCACTCGTGCACCCAACTGATCTTCAGCATCTTTTACTTTCACCAGCG
TTTCTGGGTGAGCAAAAACAGGAAGGCAAAATGCCGCAAAAAAGGGAATAAGGGCGACACGGAAATGTTG
AATACTCATACTCTTCCTTTTTCAATATTATTGAAGCATTTATCAGGGTTATTGTCTCATGAGCGGATAC
ATATTTGAATGTATTTAGAAAAATAAACAAATAGGGGTTCCGCGCACATTTCCCCGAAAAGTGCCACCTG
ACGTCTAAGAAACCATTATTATCATGACATTAACCTATAAAAATAGGCGTATCACGAGGCCCTTTCGTCT
CGCGCGTTTCGGTGATGACGGTGAAAACCTCTGACACATGCAGCTCCCGGAGACGGTCACAGCTTGTCTG
TAAGCGGATGCCGGGAGCAGACAAGCCCGTCAGGGCGCGTCAGCGGGTGTTGGCGGGTGTCGGGGCTGGC
TTAACTATGCGGCATCAGAGCAGATTGTACTGAGAGTGCACCATATGCGGTGTGAAATACCGCACAGATG
CGTAAGGAGAAAATACCGCATCAGGCGCCATTCGCCATTCAGGCTGCGCAACTGTTGGGAAGGGCGATCG
GTGCGGGCCTCTTCGCTATTACGCCAGCTGGCGAAAGGGGGATGTGCTGCAAGGCGATTAAGTTGGGTAA
CGCCAGGGTTTTCCCAGTCACGACGTTGTAAAACGACGGCCAGTGCCAAGTTGGGATCTTTGCATTGGCC
CACGGCTCTCAGGATGGGGATGCTCCCCTTCAGCACCCGGTTCCCCTTGGAAACTGATGGTCCTGGCTCT
GTGGCATGGCAGTGGCACTGTGAGGAGCCCCCTACCAGCAGCACACAGTGGGGTTGGCACTGCCACGCTC
CGGATGCCGCGCTCTGATCCAACCCCATAATCAAGGGAACCCGAATTGCCCCATCATTGCCCCCACCACC
CCCATCCTGCCGGGCCCTCACACCCCACGCTGCCTTCTGGTGACATTCCCCAGCCCAAACCCACGGCTTC
ATGGCTACCGCGGGGCATTTCCCATTGCCGCCCCATTATCAGCTCTGCACACCTCCCGCTGTACCCATGC
CTCGTGGCTGCCCTTCTTTGACGTATAATCTTCTAATTAATACCCGGCCTTGTCAAAGTGGAGCACAAAC
GTTAATTAATTCCCCAGCAGGCAGGTAATTAACAGTGTGACTCCCTTTTTGCTGCGAGTGGGGCTGATAC
AGAGAGATGTGGCACTATGGAGCCCACGGGGTCCTGGCACTGGGTGCCCACGGAGGTCCCCATGTGCTGC
AGTGTCACCGCCTCCGAGGAGACAGTATTGTCCCTGCGGTGTCCCTGCAGCTCAGCTCTGTCCACAGGGC
CACCTCCAGTTTGGAGGGGACACAATGCAGCCCCGATGCAACCCATCCTCGCAGCATCCCAGGGACAAAG
ACCCCACTGCAAGACCGCACACAGGGCTGGGTCCCGCTCCCCTAATATCTACAGTGCTTCTTGCATGGCC
CCTTAATCAATGCAGTTAATCAGCATGCGCTCATGCACCGCTCTGGAGCTGCAAAGCCCCTCGCAGCGCT
GCTCACCAACACCGCGCACCGCCCCGGCCCAGCCTGCAGCACGCGCTGCAAACAGGAAAGAAACAAAATA
TTGCCCAAATGTAGGCAAAGGCATTCGGCTGCCTTGACCTCCGCCGGGCCGGGCCCTGCCTGACTCAGCT
CCTTACTCAGCGCTCGCTTCCTCCCTCCGGCTGCCACCGCCGCAGCGCACACCCTGACAAAGAGTGGCCC
TTAACGGGCTCTGAGGTGCACCCAGCAGTGCACTCAGCAGTCCAAGGGCCGGCCTGGAGGTTTGCACCGC
TACGTGCTGACATTAGCATTGAACTTGGCCCTGGGTAGTGCTGCAGGCCGGGCGGGGTGGGTGTAGAGAG
TGCAGCGCGCGTTGCACCCGGTGCCCCTTCCCCTCCCTTGCATCCCAGCAGGCTGCACCCCAGCACCAGG
CCCGTGCATGCATGCTCCTGGTGTTATTGCAGCCTGGTGCATGCATGCGTCTTGATGGTGCAGCGCTGTG
CATGCATCCTCCTTGGTGTGTAGCAGTCTAGTGCATGCATACCCCTCGGTGTTATTGCTGCTCTGTGCAC
GCACGCTCATTGTATCACTTCATCCCAGTGCATGCACTCACACTGGAGCGATTGCTGCTCGGTGCACGCA
CACTCATTGTATCACTGCAGCTCAGTGGCTGCACGCACACCGGTGTTATTGCTGCTCGGTGCGTGCATGC
ACATCAGTGTCGCTGCAGCTCAGTGCATGCACGCTCATTGCCCATCGCTATCCCTGCCTCTCCTGCTGGC
GCTCCCCGGGAGGTGACTTCAAGGGGACCGCAGGACCACCTCGGGGGTGGGGGGAGGGCTGCACACGCGG
ACCCCGCTCCCCCTCCCCAACAAAGCACTGTGGAATCAAAAAGGGGGGAGGGGGGATGGAGGGGCGCGTC
ACACCCCCGCCCCACACCCTCACCTCGAGGTGAGCCCCACGTTCTGCTTCACTCTCCCCATCTCCCCCCC
CTCCCCACCCCCAATTTTGTATTTATTTATTTTTTAATTATTTTGTGCAGCGATGGGGGCGGGGGGGGGG
GGGGCGCGCGCCAGGCGGGGCGGGGCGGGGCGAGGGGCGGGGCGGGGCGAGGCGGAGAGGTGCGGCGGCA
GCCAATCAGAGCGGCGCGCTCCGAAAGTTTCCTTTTATGGCGAGGCGGCGGCGGCGGCGGCCCTATAAAA
AGCGAAGCGCGCGGCGGGCGGGAGTCGCTGCGCGCTGCCTTCGCCCCGTGCCCCGCTCCGCCGCCGCCTC
GCGCCGCCCGCCCCGGCTCTGACTGACCGCGTTACTCCCACAGGTGAGCGGGCGGGACGGCCCTTCTCCT
CCGGGCTGTAATTAGCGCTTGGTTTAATGACGGCTCGTTTCTTTTCTGTGGCTGCGTGAAAGCCTTAAAG
GGCTCCGGGAGGGCCCTTTGTGCGGGGGGGAGCGGCTCGGGGGGTGCGTGCGTGTGTGTGTGCGTGGGGA
GCGCCGCGTGCGGCTCCGCGCTGCCCGGCGGCTGTGAGCGCTGCGGGCGCGGCGCGGGGCTTTGTGCGCT
CCGCAGTGTGCGCGAGGGGAGCGCGGCCGGGGGCGGTGCCCCGCGGTGCGGGGGGGGCTGCGAGGGGAAC
AAAGGCTGCGTGCGGGGTGTGTGCGTGGGGGGGTGAGCAGGGGGTGTGGGCGCGGCGGTCGGGCTGTAAC
CCCCCCCTGCACCCCCCTCCCCGAGTTGCTGAGCACGGCCCGGCTTCGGGTGCGGGGCTCCGTGCGGGGC
GTGGCGCGGGGCTCGCCGTGCCGGGCGGGGGGTGGCGGCAGGTGGGGGTGCCGGGCGGGGCGGGGCCGCC
TCGGGCCGGGGAGGGCTCGGGGGAGGGGCGCGGCGGCCCCCGGAGCGCCGGCGGCTGTCGAGGCGCGGCG
AGCCGCAGCCATTGCCTTTTATGGTAATCGTGCGAGAGGGCGCAGGGACTTCCTTTGTCCCAAATCTGTG
CGGAGCCGAAATCTGGGAGGCGCCGCCGCACCCCCTCTAGCGGGCGCGGGGCGAAGCGGTGCGGCGCCGG
CAGGAAGGAAATGGGCGGGGAGGGCCTTCGTGCGTCGCCGCGCCGCCGTCCCCTTCTCCATCTCCAGCCT
CGGGGCTGTCCGCAGGGGGACGGCTGCCTTCGGGGGGGACGGGGCAGGGCGGGGTTCGGCTTCTGGCGTG
TGACCGGCGGGGTTTATATCTTCCCTTCTCTGTTCCTCCGCAGCCCCCAAGCTAGCTCGAGGGAGTGCAG
GTGGAAACCATCTCCCCAGGAGACGGGCGCACCTTCCCCAAGCGCGGCCAGACCTGCGTGGTGCACTACA
CCGGGATGCTTGAAGATGGAAAGAAATTTGATTCCTCCCGGGACAGAAACAAGCCCTTTAAGTTTATGCT
AGGCAAGCAGGAGGTGATCCGAGGCTGGGAAGAAGGGGTTGCCCAGATGAGTGTGGGTCAGAGAGCCAAA
CTGACTATATCTCCAGATTATGCCTATGGTGCCACTGGGCACCCAGGCATCATCCCACCACATGCCACTC
TCGTCTTCGATGTGGAGCTTCTAAAACTGGAAGGAAGTTCAGGAGGTTCTAGTATGGTGAGCAAGGGCGA
GGCAGTGATCAAGGAGTTCATGCGGTTCAAGGTGCACATGGAGGGCTCCATGAACGGCCACGAGTTCGAG
ATCGAGGGCGAGGGCGAGGGCCGCCCCTACGAGGGCACCCAGACCGCCAAGCTGAAGGTGACCAAGGGTG
GCCCCCTGCCCTTCTCCTGGGACATCCTGTCCCCTCAGTTCATGTACGGCTCCAGGGCCTTCATCAAGCA
CCCCGCCGACATCCCCGACTACTATAAGCAGTCCTTCCCCGAGGGCTTCAAGTGGGAGCGCGTGATGAAC
TTCGAGGACGGCGGCGCCGTGACCGTGACCCAGGACACCTCCCTGGAGGACGGCACCCTGATCTACAAGG
TGAAGCTCCGCGGCACCAACTTCCCTCCTGACGGCCCCGTAATGCAGAAGAAGACAATGGGCTGGGAAGC
GTCCACCGAGCGGTTGTACCCCGAGGACGGCGTGCTGAAGGGCGACATTAAGATGGCCCTGCGCCTGAAG
GACGGCGGCCGCTACCTGGCGGACTTCAAGACCACCTACAAGGCCAAGAAGCCCGTGCAGATGCCCGGCG
CCTACAACGTCGACCGCAAGTTGGACATCACCTCCCACAACGAGGACTACACCGTGGTGGAACAGTACGA
ACGCTCCGAGGGCCGCCACTCCACCGGCGGCATGGACGAGCTGTACAAGTCTGGTGGATCAAGTGGTGGA
GGCGAGATGGCCTTGGAAGAATTTTTGAAGCAGATACGAGAAGTGTGGAACACATACGAACTAGACTTGG
TCAACTATCAGAACAAATGCCGCCTCATCCGAGGCTGGGATGACCTCTTCAACAAGGTCAAGGAGCATAT
CAACAGCGTCTCTGCCATGAAACTCTCTCCCTATTACAAGGTTTTTGAAGAAGATGCCCTGAGCTGGGAG
GACAAGCTGAACCGAATCATGGCTCTCTTTGACGTGTGGATTGACGTGCAGAGGCGCTGGGTCTACTTGG
AAGGCATCTTCACAGGCAGTGCGGACATCAAACATCTGCTGCCTGTGGAAACCCAGCGCTTCCAGAGTAT
CAGCACGGAGTTTTTGGCTCTGATGAAAAAAGTCTCCAAGTCTCCACTTGTGATGGATGTTCTGAACATA
CAGGGAGTCCAGAGGTCTCTGGAAAGGTTGGCAGACCTGCTGGGGAAGATCCAGAAAGCATTGGGGGAGT
ACCTGGAACGGGAGCGCTCGTCTTTCCCCAGGTTCTACTTTGTGGGTGATGAGGATTTGCTTGAGATCAT
TGGGAATAGCAAGAACGTGGCTAAGTTGCAGAAGCACTTCAAGAAAATGTTCGCCGGCGTTTCCAGCATC
ATCTTAAATGAGGATAACTCTGTGGTCCTCGGCATCTCATCCCGAGAAGGGGAGGAGGTTATGTTTAAAA
CTCCAGTGTCCATCACTGAACACCCCAAAATCAATGAGTGGCTCACTCTGGTGGAAAAGGAGATGAGAGT
CACCTTGGCTAAACTTCTGGCAGAGTCTGTTACAGAAGTGGAGATTTTTGGAAAAGCAACTTCTATTGAC
CCAAATACCTACATTACTTGGATTGATAAATACCAGGCCCAGCTAGTGGTATTGTCAGCCCAGATAGCCT
GGTCCGAGAACGTGGAGAATGCGCTGAGCAACGTTGGGGGAGGTGGTGATGTGGGGCCCTTGCAGTCTGT
GCTGAGCAATGTGGAGGTCACACTCAACGTCTTAGCGGACTCTGTCCTCATGGAGCAGCCTCCTCTCCGG
AGACGGAAGCTGGAGCACTTGATCACAGAGCTGGTTCACCAAAGAGACGTTACCAGGTCCTTGATCAAAA
GCAAGATCGACAACGCCAAATCTTTCGAATGGCTCAGCCAGATGCGATTTTACTTTGACCCTAAGCAAAC
GGACGTGTTACAGCAGCTGTCCATTCAGATGGCCAATGCCAAGTTTAACTACGGCTTTGAGTACCTGGGT
GTTCAAGACAAGCTGGTTCAGACGCCCCTCACTGACCGTTGCTATTTGACAATGACACAAGCTTTGGAGG
CCAGGCTTGGGGGCTCCCCATTTGGACCTGCTGGAACCGGAAAGACAGAGTCCGTCAAAGCCCTCGGCCA
TCAGCTGGGGCGGTTCGTCTTAGTTTTCAACTGTGACGAAACCTTTGATTTCCAGGCGATGGGACGTATC
TTTGTGGGGCTTTGCCAAGTGGGCGCGTGGGGCTGCTTTGATGAGTTTAACCGCCTGGAGGAGCGGATGC
TCTCAGCTGTATCCCAGCAGGTGCAGTGCATACAAGAGGCACTGCGGGAGCATTCCAACCCCAACTACGA
CAAGACCTCAGCCCCCATTACTTGTGAGCTGCTGAACAAACAAGTCAAGGTTAGCCCAGACATGGCTATC
TTCATCACCATGAACCCAGGCTATGCAGGTCGCTCAAACCTCCCCGACAACCTCAAGAAGCTCTTCCGGA
GCTTGGCGATGACCAAGCCTGACCGGCAGCTGATCGCCCAGGTCATGCTGTACTCGCAGGGCTTCCGGAC
TGCTGAGGTCCTTGCCAACAAGATCGTCCCGTTCTTCAAACTGTGTGATGAGCAACTGTCTTCTCAAAGC
CATTATGACTTTGGGCTTCGGGCTTTGAAGAGTGTGCTTGTAAGTGCAGGCAATGTGAAGAGGGAGAGGA
TCCAGAAGATAAAGAGGGAGAAAGAAGAACGGGGGGAAGCAGTTGATGAAGGAGAGATTGCTGAGAACCT
ACCTGAGCAGGAGATTCTGATCCAGAGTGTCTGCGAGACAATGGTGCCCAAGCTGGTGGCAGAAGATATC
CCGCTGCTCTTCAGCCTCCTGTCTGACGTGTTTCCTGGAGTCCAGTACCACCGTGGGGAGATGACAGCCC
TTCGAGAAGAGCTGAAGAAAGTGTGTCAGGAGATGTACTTGACATATGGCGACGGAGAAGAAGTTGGCGG
GATGTGGGTTGAAAAGGTTCTCCAGCTCTATCAGATCACGCAGATTAACCACGGCCTGATGATGGTTGGG
CCTTCAGGAAGTGGGAAGAGCATGGCCTGGCGAGTGCTGCTGAAGGCTCTAGAGAGGCTTGAGGGTGTGG
AGGGCGTGGCCCACATAATTGACCCCAAGGCCATCAGCAAAGACCACCTCTACGGAACCTTGGATCCCAA
CACCAGGGAGTGGACAGACGGACTCTTCACACACGTGCTGAGAAAGATCATAGACAATGTGAGAGGTGAG
CTGCAGAAACGCCAGTGGATTGTCTTTGATGGCGATGTGGACCCCGAGTGGGTGGAGAACCTGAACTCCG
TGCTGGATGACAACAAGCTCCTGACGCTGCCTAATGGAGAGCGCCTTAGCCTGCCTCCCAATGTGCGAAT
AATGTTTGAAGTGCAGGACTTGAAATACGCGACGCTGGCCACGGTGTCTCGCTGTGGCATGGTGTGGTTC
AGTGAGGACGTCCTGAGCACAGACATGATCTTCAATAACTTCCTGGCCAGGCTGCGCAGCATTCCCCTGG
ATGAAGGGGAGGACGAGGCACAGCGTAGGCGAAAAGGCAAAGAAGACGAGGGCGAAGAGGCCGCTTCTCC
AATGCTGCAGATTCAAAGAGATGCAGCAACGATCATGCAGCCGTACTTCACGTCCAACGGCCTGGTCACC
AAGGCGCTGGAGCACGCCTTCAAGCTGGAGCACATCATGGACCTGACGCGCCTGCGCTGCCTGGGCTCGC
TCTTCTCCATGCTGCACCAGGCCTGCCGCAACGTGGCGCAGTACAATGCCAACCATCCTGATTTCCCCAT
GCAGATTGAGCAGCTGGAGCGCTACATTCAGCGCTATCTGGTTTACGCCATCCTCTGGTCCTTATCTGGA
GACAGCCGGCTGAAGATGAGAGCAGAGCTGGGCGAGTACATCCGGAGGATCACCACTGTGCCGCTGCCCA
CTGCGCCCAACGTCCCCATCATTGACTATGAGGTGTCCATCAGTGGAGAGTGGTCGCCGTGGCAGGCCAA
GGTGCCTCAGATTGAAGTGGAGACACACAAGGTGGCAGCCCCAGATGTCGTCGTGCCAACCTTAGATACA
GTCCGCCATGAAGCTCTCCTGTACACTTGGCTGGCTGAACACAAACCCCTGGTCTTATGTGGCCCTCCTG
GGTCTGGCACGACCATGACACTCTTCAGTGCTCTCCGGGCCTTGCCTGACATGGAGGTTGTGGGCCTAAA
CTTCTCAAGTGCCACTACACCAGAGCTGTTGCTGAAGACGTTTGACCACTACTGCGAATACAGGCGTACA
CCTAACGGTGTTGTCTTGGCTCCTGTTCAGCTTGGAAAGTGGCTGGTCTTGTTCTGTGATGAAATCAACT
TGCCCGATATGGATAAATACGGCACACAGAGAGTCATCTCCTTCATCAGACAGATGGTGGAGCATGGAGG
CTTCTATCGTACCTCAGACCAAACGTGGGTAAAGCTAGAGAGAATCCAGTTTGTTGGGGCTTGCAATCCA
CCCACTGACCCTGGGAGAAAGCCCCTCTCACACAGGTTCTTGCGCCACGTGCCTGTTGTATATGTGGATT
ACCCAGGACCAGCCTCCCTGACGCAAATCTATGGCACTTTTAACCGCGCCATGCTGAGGCTCATTCCCTC
GCTCCGTACCTATGCAGAACCCCTCACTGCCGCCATGGTGGAGTTCTATACCATGTCACAGGAGCGGTTT
ACTCAGGACACACAGCCACACTATATCTACTCGCCCCGTGAGATGACTCGGTGGGTAAGAGGAATCTTTG
AAGCACTGAGACCCCTGGAGACATTGCCTGTTGAAGGTCTCATTCGTATTTGGGCACATGAAGCCCTCCG
TCTCTTCCAAGACAGGCTTGTGGAGGATGAGGAGCGGCGCTGGACTGACGAAAACATTGACATGGTTGCC
TTGAAGCACTTCCCTAACATAGACAAAGAGAAAGCCATGAGCCGGCCTATCCTGTACAGCAACTGGCTGT
CAAAGGATTATATCCCAGTTGACCAAGAAGAGCTAAGGGATTATGTCAAGGCTAGGCTGAAGGTCTTCTA
TGAAGAAGAACTTGATGTTCCCTTGGTCTTATTCAATGAAGTTCTGGACCATGTGCTGAGGATCGACAGA
ATATTCCGACAACCTCAAGGCCATCTGCTTCTGATTGGTGTTAGTGGAGCTGGAAAAACCACCCTGTCTC
GCTTTGTCGCCTGGATGAATGGCTTGAGTGTATACCAGATTAAGGTCCACAGGAAGTACACTGGGGAAGA
CTTCGATGAAGATCTTAGGACAGTGCTGAGACGGTCTGGCTGTAAAAATGAAAAGATAGCATTCATAATG
GATGAGTCCAACGTCTTAGATTCCGGATTCCTGGAACGAATGAATACCCTTCTGGCTAATGGCGAGGTTC
CTGGGCTCTTTGAAGGGGATGAGTATGCCACGCTGATGACACAGTGCAAAGAGGGGGCCCAGAAGGAGGG
GCTCATGCTGGACTCCCACGAGGAGCTCTACAAGTGGTTCACCAGCCAGGTGATCCGCAACCTGCACGTG
GTCTTCACCATGAACCCGTCCTCAGAGGGGCTCAAGGACAGGGCGGCCACCTCACCAGCCCTTTTCAACA
GGTGTGTGCTGAACTGGTTTGGTGACTGGTCCACTGAAGCACTGTATCAAGTCGGCAAAGAATTCACCAG
TAAGATGGACCTGGAGAAGCCGAACTATATAGTGCCTGACTACATGCCAGTTGTGTATGATAAACTGCCG
CAGCCCCCAACACACCGGGAAGCCATTGTGAACAGCTGTGTGTTTGTCCATCAGACTCTTCACCAGGCTA
ATGCGCGCCTGGCGAAGCGAGGTGGCAGAACGATGGCCATCACACCTCGGCACTACCTGGACTTCATCAA
CCACTACGCCAACCTCTTCCATGAGAAGCGCAGCGAGTTGGAGGAGCAGCAGATGCACCTGAATGTTGGG
CTCCGAAAAATCAAAGAGACCGTGGACCAGGTGGAAGAACTGCGCCGTGACCTGAGGATCAAGAGCCAAG
AGCTGGAGGTCAAGAACGCAGCGGCCAATGACAAGCTGAAGAAAATGGTGAAAGACCAGCAAGAGGCTGA
GAAGAAGAAGGTCATGAGCCAAGAAATCCAGGAGCAGCTACACAAACAGCAGGAAGTGATCGCAGACAAG
CAGATGAGTGTCAAGGAGGACCTGGATAAAGTGGAGCCTGCTGTCATCGAGGCCCAGAACGCTGTGAAGT
CCATCAAGAAGCAGCACCTGGTGGAGGTGAGGTCCATGGCCAACCCTCCTGCAGCTGTGAAGCTGGCTCT
GGAGTCCATCTGCCTGCTGCTTGGTGAGAGCACCACGGACTGGAAGCAGATCCGCTCCATCATCATGAGA
GAGAACTTCATCCCCACCATCGTCAACTTCTCGGCTGAGGAGATCAGTGATGCCATACGAGAGAAGATGA
AGAAAAACTACATGTCCAACCCCAGTTACAACTATGAGATCGTCAACCGGGCTTCCCTGGCTTGTGGTCC
TATGGTGAAGTGGGCGATTGCACAGCTCAATTATGCAGACATGTTAAAGCGAGTGGAGCCCCTGAGGAAT
GAGCTGCAGAAGCTGGAAGATGACGCCAAGGACAACCAGCAGAAAGCCAATGAGGTGGAGCAGATGATCA
GGGACCTGGAAGCCAGCATTGCCCGCTACAAGGAGGAGTACGCTGTCCTCATCTCTGAGGCCCAGGCCAT
CAAGGCAGACCTGGCAGCTGTGGAAGCAAAGGTAAACCGGAGCACTGCACTTCTAAAGAGTTTATCTGCC
GAAAGGGAACGTTGGGAAAAGACGAGTGAAACTTTCAAAAACCAGATGTCTACCATTGCTGGGGACTGCC
TCCTGTCGGCGGCCTTCATTGCTTACGCTGGCTACTTTGACCAGCAAATGCGCCAGAACTTGTTCACCAC
CTGGTCTCATCACTTACAGCAAGCCAACATCCAGTTCCGCACAGACATTGCAAGGACGGAGTACCTCTCC
AATGCTGACGAACGCCTCCGCTGGCAGGCCAGCTCTCTGCCTGCCGACGACCTGTGCACAGAGAATGCCA
TCATGCTAAAACGATTCAATAGGTACCCGCTGATCATCGACCCCTCCGGACAGGCCACAGAATTCATCAT
GAATGAATATAAGGACCGGAAGATCACAAGGACCAGCTTCTTAGATGATGCCTTCCGGAAGAATTTGGAG
AGTGCTCTGAGATTTGGCAATCCCCTTCTTGTCCAGGATGTGGAAAGCTACGATCCAGTTTTGAATCCAG
TACTGAACCGTGAAGTTCGGCGAACAGGAGGGAGGGTGCTGATTACCCTCGGTGACCAAGACATAGACCT
GTCACCATCCTTTGTCATCTTTCTGTCTACCCGAGACCCAACTGTGGAGTTCCCACCAGACCTCTGCTCC
CGGGTGACCTTTGTGAACTTCACCGTCACCCGCAGCAGTTTACAGAGCCAGTGTCTCAATGAAGTGCTTA
AAGCAGAAAGGCCAGACGTGGACGAGAAGCGCTCCGACCTCCTGAAACTGCAAGGGGAGTTCCAACTCCG
TTTACGGCAGCTTGAAAAGTCTCTGCTCCAAGCTCTGAATGAGGTAAAAGGCCGCATTCTGGATGACGAC
ACCATCATTACAACCCTGGAGAATCTGAAGCGGGAAGCTGCCGAGGTTACCAGAAAGGTGGAGGAGACAG
ATATTGTCATGCAGGAGGTGGAGACCGTGTCCCAGCAGTACCTGCCGCTGTCCACTGCCTGCAGCAGCAT
CTACTTCACTATGGAGTCCTTGAAGCAGGTTCACTTCCTGTACCAGTACTCTCTGCAGTTCTTCCTGGAC
ATCTACCACAACGTGCTGTATGAGAACCCCAACCTGAAGGGTGCCACCGATCACACACAGCGCCTCTCCA
TCATAACCAAGGACCTCTTCCAGGTGGCCTTTAACCGAGTGGCTCGAGGCATGCTGCACCAGGACCACAT
CACCTTCGCCATGCTGCTAGCGAGGATCAAGCTGAAAGGCACCGTGGGGGAGCCCACCTATGATGCAGAG
TTCCAGCACTTCCTCAGAGGGAAGGAGATTGTGCTGAGTGCTGGCTCCACCCCCAAAATCCAGGGCCTGA
CCGTAGAGCAGGCAGAAGCTGTCGTGAGGTTGAGCTGTCTGCCTGCATTTAAAGATCTGATTGCCAAGGT
GCAGGCAGATGAGCAGTTTGGCATTTGGCTGGATAGCAGTTCACCAGAGCAGACCGTGCCATACCTCTGG
AGCGAGGAAACGCCTACAACTCCCATTGGGCAGGCCATCCACCGCCTGCTCCTGATTCAAGCCTTCCGAC
CCGACCGCCTGTTGGCCATGGCCCACATGTTTGTTTCCACAAACCTCGGAGAGTCCTTCATGTCCATCAT
GGAGCAGCCTCTCGACCTCACCCACATTGTGGGCACAGAGGTGAAGCCAAACACACCTGTCCTGATGTGC
TCTGTGCCTGGGTATGATGCCAGCGGACATGTTGAGGACCTCGCAGCAGAGCAGAACACGCAGATCACGT
CTATTGCCATCGGCTCAGCAGAAGGCTTTAACCAAGCAGATAAGGCCATCAACACCGCCGTGAAGTCAGG
CAGGTGGGTGATGTTGAAGAACGTGCACCTGGCCCCGGGCTGGCTGATGCAGCTGGAGAAGAAGCTGCAC
TCCCTGCAGCCCCACGCCTGCTTCCGACTTTTCCTCACCATGGAGATCAACCCCAAGGTGCCCGTGAACC
TGCTCCGTGCTGGTCGGATCTTTGTGTTTGAGCCACCACCCGGAGTGAAAGCCAACATGCTGAGGACATT
TAGCAGCATCCCTGTCTCTAGGATATGCAAGTCTCCAAATGAGCGCGCCCGCTTGTATTTCCTGCTGGCT
TGGTTCCATGCCATCATCCAAGAGCGCCTGCGCTATGCTCCACTGGGGTGGTCAAAGAAGTACGAATTTG
GAGAATCTGACCTTCGATCAGCTTGTGACACGGTGGACACGTGGCTGGACGACACAGCCAAGGGCCGGCA
GAACATCTCACCGGATAAGATCCCATGGTCTGCCCTGAAGACCCTGATGGCGCAGTCCATCTATGGTGGG
CGGGTGGACAATGAGTTCGACCAGCGTCTGCTCAACACCTTCCTGGAGCGGCTGTTCACCACCCGCAGCT
TCGACAGTGAATTCAAGCTGGCGTGCAAGGTTGACGGGCACAAGGACATCCAGATGCCTGATGGTATCAG
GCGAGAGGAGTTTGTGCAGTGGGTGGAGCTGCTGCCTGACGCCCAGACACCCTCATGGCTGGGCCTCCCC
AACAATGCTGAAAGGGTCCTGCTTACCACCCAAGGCGTGGACATGATCAGCAAGATGCTGAAGATGCAGA
TGCTGGAGGACGAGGATGACCTGGCCTACGCAGAGACGGAGAAGAAGGCAAGGACGGACTCCACCTCCGA
TGGCCGTCCAGCCTGGATGAGGACACTGCACACCACGGCGTCCAACTGGCTGCACCTCATCCCACAGACA
CTGAGCCCCCTGAAGCGCACCGTGGAGAACATCAAGGATCCTTTGTTTAGGTTCTTTGAGAGAGAAGTAA
AGATGGGGGCCAAGTTACTCCAAGATGTGCGCCAAGATCTTGCTGACGTCGTTCAAGTGTGCGAGGGGAA
AAAGAAGCAGACAAACTACCTGCGCACGCTCATCAATGAGCTGGTGAAAGGGATCTTGCCTCGGAGCTGG
TCCCATTACACAGTGCCTGCAGGCATGACTGTGATCCAGTGGGTGTCAGATTTCAGCGAGAGGATCAAAC
AGCTGCAGAACATCTCACAAGCAGCTGCATCTGGTGGTGCCAAGGAACTGAAGAACATCCACGTGTGCCT
GGGTGGCCTGTTTGTACCTGAGGCCTACATCACTGCCACCAGACAGTATGTGGCACAAGCTAACAGCTGG
TCCCTGGAGGAACTCTGCCTGGAAGTCAATGTCACCGCCTCACAGAGTGCCACCCTTGATGCCTGCAGCT
TTGGAGTCACAGGTCTGAAGCTCCAAGGGGCCACGTGCAGCAACAACAAGCTATCACTCTCCAATGCCAT
CTCCACAGTCCTCCCCCTCACACAGCTGCGCTGGGTGAAACAAACAAGCGCCGAGAAGAAGGCCAGCGTG
GTGACCTTACCTGTCTACCTGAACTTCACCCGGGCAGACCTCATCTTCACCGTGGACTTTGAAATTGCTA
CAAAGGAAGATCCTCGCAGCTTCTATGAGCGTGGAGTTGCCGTTCTGTGCACTGAGTAATTAATCTAGAA
GCTTCGAATTCTGCAGTCG
Features (pLannotate 1.2.2; 18 found; start..end, strand, type, name):
     42..127     +  CDS            large T antigen (fragment): large T antigen from SV40 (simian virus 40)
    150..284     +  polyA_signal   SV40 poly(A) signal: SV40 polyadenylation signal
    320..342     -  protein_bind   lac operator (fragment): The lac repressor binds to the lac operator to inhibit transcription in E. coli. This inhibition can be relieved by adding lactose or isopropyl-β-D-thiogalactopyranoside (IPTG). lac repressor encoded by lacI
    346..376     -  promoter       lac promoter: promoter for the E. coli lac operon
    391..412     -  protein_bind   CAP binding site: CAP binding activates transcription in the presence of cAMP. E. coli catabolite activator protein
    425..517     -  CDS            lacI (fragment): lac repressor; lacI; The lac repressor binds to the lac operator to inhibit transcription in E. coli. This inhibition can be relieved by adding lactose or isopropyl-β-D-thiogalactopyranoside (IPTG).
    700..1288    -  rep_origin     ori: high-copy-number ColE1/pMB1/pBR322/pUC origin of replication
   1459..2319    -  CDS            AmpR: β-lactamase; bla; confers resistance to ampicillin, carbenicillin, and related antibiotics
   2320..2424    -  promoter       AmpR promoter: bla
   2519..2554    +  CDS            rop (fragment): Rop protein, which maintains plasmids at low copy number; rop
   2656..2755    +  misc_feature   bom (fragment): basis of mobility region from pBR322
   2761..2915    -  CDS            lacZα (fragment): LacZα fragment of β-galactosidase; lacZ fragment
   4715..4990    +  promoter       chicken β-actin promoter: No description available
   4991..5960    +  intron         chimeric intron: chimera between introns from chicken β-actin and rabbit β-globin
   6012..6332    +  CDS            DmrB: F36V mutant of FK506-binding protein FKBP12 binds synthetic ligands that do not bind wild-type FKBP
   6354..7049    +  CDS            mScarlet-I: mScarlet-I is a basic (constitutively fluorescent) red fluorescent protein published in 2016, derived from synthetic construct. It is reported to be a rapidly-maturing monomer with moderate acid sensitivity.
   7071..16646   +  CDS            Dync1h1 (fragment): DYHC1_MOUSE - Also known as Dhc1, Dnch1, Dnchc1, Dyhc. Experimental evidence at protein level: Swiss-Prot protein existence level 1. Cytoplasmic dynein 1 acts as a motor for the intracellular retrograde motility of vesicles and organelles along microtubules. Dynein has ATPase activity; the force-producing power stroke is thought to occur on release of ADP. Plays a role in mitotic spindle assembly and metaphase plate congression. From Mus musculus (Mouse).
  16659..23      +  misc_feature   MCS (fragment) (across the origin): multiple cloning site
