>Addgene plasmid #191331 | pBetaActin-FKBP-mScarlet-Dync1h1motorK2599T | addgene full sequence | sequence record 381751 | Addgene Partial NGS Result
ACGGTACCGCGGGCCCGGGATCCACCGGATCTAGATAAGTAATGATCATAATCAGCCATATCACATCTGT
AGAGGTTTTACTTGCTTTAAAAAACCTCCCACACCTCCCCCTGAACCTGAAACATAAAATGAATGCAATT
GTTGTTGTTAACTTGTTTATTGCAGCTTATAATGGTTACAAATAAAGCAATAGCATCACAAATTTCACAA
ATAAAGCATTTTTTTCACTGCATTCTAGTTGTGGTTTGTCCAAACTCATCAATGTATCTTATCATGTCTG
GATCAATTCGTAATCATGTCATAGCTGTTTCCTGTGTGAAATTGTTATCCGCTCACAATTCCACACAACA
TACGAGCCGGAAGCATAAAGTGTAAAGCCTGGGGTGCCTAATGAGTGAGCTAACTCACATTAATTGCGTT
GCGCTCACTGCCCGCTTTCCAGTCGGGAAACCTGTCGTGCCAGCTGCATTAATGAATCGGCCAACGCGCG
GGGAGAGGCGGTTTGCGTATTGGGCGCTCTTCCGCTTCCTCGCTCACTGACTCGCTGCGCTCGGTCGTTC
GGCTGCGGCGAGCGGTATCAGCTCACTCAAAGGCGGTAATACGGTTATCCACAGAATCAGGGGATAACGC
AGGAAAGAACATGTGAGCAAAAGGCCAGCAAAAGGCCAGGAACCGTAAAAAGGCCGCGTTGCTGGCGTTT
TTCCATAGGCTCCGCCCCCCTGACGAGCATCACAAAAATCGACGCTCAAGTCAGAGGTGGCGAAACCCGA
CAGGACTATAAAGATACCAGGCGTTTCCCCCTGGAAGCTCCCTCGTGCGCTCTCCTGTTCCGACCCTGCC
GCTTACCGGATACCTGTCCGCCTTTCTCCCTTCGGGAAGCGTGGCGCTTTCTCATAGCTCACGCTGTAGG
TATCTCAGTTCGGTGTAGGTCGTTCGCTCCAAGCTGGGCTGTGTGCACGAACCCCCCGTTCAGCCCGACC
GCTGCGCCTTATCCGGTAACTATCGTCTTGAGTCCAACCCGGTAAGACACGACTTATCGCCACTGGCAGC
AGCCACTGGTAACAGGATTAGCAGAGCGAGGTATGTAGGCGGTGCTACAGAGTTCTTGAAGTGGTGGCCT
AACTACGGCTACACTAGAAGAACAGTATTTGGTATCTGCGCTCTGCTGAAGCCAGTTACCTTCGGAAAAA
GAGTTGGTAGCTCTTGATCCGGCAAACAAACCACCGCTGGTAGCGGTGGTTTTTTTGTTTGCAAGCAGCA
GATTACGCGCAGAAAAAAAGGATCTCAAGAAGATCCTTTGATCTTTTCTACGGGGTCTGACGCTCAGTGG
AACGAAAACTCACGTTAAGGGATTTTGGTCATGAGATTATCAAAAAGGATCTTCACCTAGATCCTTTTAA
ATTAAAAATGAAGTTTTAAATCAATCTAAAGTATATATGAGTAAACTTGGTCTGACAGTTACCAATGCTT
AATCAGTGAGGCACCTATCTCAGCGATCTGTCTATTTCGTTCATCCATAGTTGCCTGACTCCCCGTCGTG
TAGATAACTACGATACGGGAGGGCTTACCATCTGGCCCCAGTGCTGCAATGATACCGCGAGACCCACGCT
CACCGGCTCCAGATTTATCAGCAATAAACCAGCCAGCCGGAAGGGCCGAGCGCAGAAGTGGTCCTGCAAC
TTTATCCGCCTCCATCCAGTCTATTAATTGTTGCCGGGAAGCTAGAGTAAGTAGTTCGCCAGTTAATAGT
TTGCGCAACGTTGTTGCCATTGCTACAGGCATCGTGGTGTCACGCTCGTCGTTTGGTATGGCTTCATTCA
GCTCCGGTTCCCAACGATCAAGGCGAGTTACATGATCCCCCATGTTGTGCAAAAAAGCGGTTAGCTCCTT
CGGTCCTCCGATCGTTGTCAGAAGTAAGTTGGCCGCAGTGTTATCACTCATGGTTATGGCAGCACTGCAT
AATTCTCTTACTGTCATGCCATCCGTAAGATGCTTTTCTGTGACTGGTGAGTACTCAACCAAGTCATTCT
GAGAATAGTGTATGCGGCGACCGAGTTGCTCTTGCCCGGCGTCAATACGGGATAATACCGCGCCACATAG
CAGAACTTTAAAAGTGCTCATCATTGGAAAACGTTCTTCGGGGCGAAAACTCTCAAGGATCTTACCGCTG
TTGAGATCCAGTTCGATGTAACCCACTCGTGCACCCAACTGATCTTCAGCATCTTTTACTTTCACCAGCG
TTTCTGGGTGAGCAAAAACAGGAAGGCAAAATGCCGCAAAAAAGGGAATAAGGGCGACACGGAAATGTTG
AATACTCATACTCTTCCTTTTTCAATATTATTGAAGCATTTATCAGGGTTATTGTCTCATGAGCGGATAC
ATATTTGAATGTATTTAGAAAAATAAACAAATAGGGGTTCCGCGCACATTTCCCCGAAAAGTGCCACCTG
ACGTCTAAGAAACCATTATTATCATGACATTAACCTATAAAAATAGGCGTATCACGAGGCCCTTTCGTCT
CGCGCGTTTCGGTGATGACGGTGAAAACCTCTGACACATGCAGCTCCCGGAGACGGTCACAGCTTGTCTG
TAAGCGGATGCCGGGAGCAGACAAGCCCGTCAGGGCGCGTCAGCGGGTGTTGGCGGGTGTCGGGGCTGGC
TTAACTATGCGGCATCAGAGCAGATTGTACTGAGAGTGCACCATATGCGGTGTGAAATACCGCACAGATG
CGTAAGGAGAAAATACCGCATCAGGCGCCATTCGCCATTCAGGCTGCGCAACTGTTGGGAAGGGCGATCG
GTGCGGGCCTCTTCGCTATTACGCCAGCTGGCGAAAGGGGGATGTGCTGCAAGGCGATTAAGTTGGGTAA
CGCCAGGGTTTTCCCAGTCACGACGTTGTAAAACGACGGCCAGTGCCAAGTTGGGATCTTTGCATTGGCC
CACGGCTCTCAGGATGGGGATGCTCCCCTTCAGCACCCGGTTCCCCTTGGAAACTGATGGTCCTGGCTCT
GTGGCATGGCAGTGGCACTGTGAGGAGCCCCCTACCAGCAGCACACAGTGGGGTTGGCACTGCCACGCTC
CGGATGCCGCGCTCTGATCCAACCCCATAATCAAGGGAACCCGAATTGCCCCATCATTGCCCCCACCACC
CCCATCCTGCCGGGCCCTCACACCCCACGCTGCCTTCTGGTGACATTCCCCAGCCCAAACCCACGGCTTC
ATGGCTACCGCGGGGCATTTCCCATTGCCGCCCCATTATCAGCTCTGCACACCTCCCGCTGTACCCATGC
CTCGTGGCTGCCCTTCTTTGACGTATAATCTTCTAATTAATACCCGGCCTTGTCAAAGTGGAGCACAAAC
GTTAATTAATTCCCCAGCAGGCAGGTAATTAACAGTGTGACTCCCTTTTTGCTGCGAGTGGGGCTGATAC
AGAGAGATGTGGCACTATGGAGCCCACGGGGTCCTGGCACTGGGTGCCCACGGAGGTCCCCATGTGCTGC
AGTGTCACCGCCTCCGAGGAGACAGTATTGTCCCTGCGGTGTCCCTGCAGCTCAGCTCTGTCCACAGGGC
CACCTCCAGTTTGGAGGGGACACAATGCAGCCCCGATGCAACCCATCCTCGCAGCATCCCAGGGACAAAG
ACCCCACTGCAAGACCGCACACAGGGCTGGGTCCCGCTCCCCTAATATCTACAGTGCTTCTTGCATGGCC
CCTTAATCAATGCAGTTAATCAGCATGCGCTCATGCACCGCTCTGGAGCTGCAAAGCCCCTCGCAGCGCT
GCTCACCAACACCGCGCACCGCCCCGGCCCAGCCTGCAGCACGCGCTGCAAACAGGAAAGAAACAAAATA
TTGCCCAAATGTAGGCAAAGGCATTCGGCTGCCTTGACCTCCGCCGGGCCGGGCCCTGCCTGACTCAGCT
CCTTACTCAGCGCTCGCTTCCTCCCTCCGGCTGCCACCGCCGCAGCGCACACCCTGACAAAGAGTGGCCC
TTAACGGGCTCTGAGGTGCACCCAGCAGTGCACTCAGCAGTCCAAGGGCCGGCCTGGAGGTTTGCACCGC
TACGTGCTGACATTAGCATTGAACTTGGCCCTGGGTAGTGCTGCAGGCCGGGCGGGGTGGGTGTAGAGAG
TGCAGCGCGCGTTGCACCCGGTGCCCCTTCCCCTCCCTTGCATCCCAGCAGGCTGCACCCCAGCACCAGG
CCCGTGCATGCATGCTCCTGGTGTTATTGCAGCCTGGTGCATGCATGCGTCTTGATGGTGCAGCGCTGTG
CATGCATCCTCCTTGGTGTGTAGCAGTCTAGTGCATGCATACCCCTCGGTGTTATTGCTGCTCTGTGCAC
GCACGCTCATTGTATCACTTCATCCCAGTGCATGCACTCACACTGGAGCGATTGCTGCTCGGTGCACGCA
CACTCATTGTATCACTGCAGCTCAGTGGCTGCACGCACACCGGTGTTATTGCTGCTCGGTGCGTGCATGC
ACATCAGTGTCGCTGCAGCTCAGTGCATGCACGCTCATTGCCCATCGCTATCCCTGCCTCTCCTGCTGGC
GCTCCCCGGGAGGTGACTTCAAGGGGACCGCAGGACCACCTCGGGGGTGGGGGGAGGGCTGCACACGCGG
ACCCCGCTCCCCCTCCCCAACAAAGCACTGTGGAATCAAAAAGGGGGGAGGGGGGATGGAGGGGCGCGTC
ACACCCCCGCCCCACACCCTCACCTCGAGGTGAGCCCCACGTTCTGCTTCACTCTCCCCATCTCCCCCCC
CTCCCCACCCCCAATTTTGTATTTATTTATTTTTTAATTATTTTGTGCAGCGATGGGGGCGGGGGGGGGG
GGGGCGCGCGCCAGGCGGGGCGGGGCGGGGCGRGGGGCGGGGCGGGGCGAGGCGGAGAGGTGCGGCGGCA
GCCAATCAGAGCGGCGCGCTCCGAAAGTTTCCTTTTATGGCGAGGCGGCGGCGGCGGCGGCCCTATAAAA
AGCGAAGCGCGCGGCGGGCGGGAGTCGCTGCGCGCTGCCTTCGCCCCGTGCCCCGCTCCGCCGCCGCCTC
GCGCCGCCCGCCCCGGCTCTGACTGACCGCGTTACTCCCACAGGTGAGCGGGCGGGACGGCCCTTCTCCT
CCGGGCTGTAATTAGCGCTTGGTTTAATGACGGCTCGTTTCTTTTCTGTGGCTGCGTGAAAGCCTTAAAG
GGCTCCGGGAGGGCCCTTTGTGCGGGGGGGAGCGGCTCGGGGGGTGCGTGCGTGTGTGTGTGCGTGGGGA
GCGCCGCGTGCGGCTCCGCGCTGCCCGGCGGCTGTGAGCGCTGCGGGCGCGGCGCGGGGCTTTGTGCGCT
CCGCAGTGTGCGCGAGGGGAGCGCGGCCGGGGGCGGTGCCCCGCGGTGCGGGGGGGGCTGCGAGGGGAAC
AAAGGCTGCGTGCGGGGTGTGTGCGTGGGGGGGTGAGCAGGGGGTGTGGGCGCGGCGGTCGGGCTGTAAC
CCCCCCCTGCACCCCCCTCCCCGAGTTGCTGAGCACGGCCCGGCTTCGGGTGCGGGGCTCCGTGCGGGGC
GTGGCGCGGGGCTCGCCGTGCCGGGCGGGGGGTGGCGGCAGGKGGGGGTGCCGGGCGGGGCGGGGCCGCC
TCGGGCCGGGGRGGGCTCGGGGGAGGGGCGCGGCGGCCCCCGGAGCGCCGGCGGCTGTCGAGGCGCGGCG
AGCCGCAGCCATTGCCTTTTATGGTAATCGTGCGAGAGGGCGCAGGGACTTCCTTTGTCCCAAATCTGTG
CGGAGCCGAAATCTGGGAGGCGCCGCCGCACCCCCTCTAGCGGGCGCGGGGCGAAGCGGTGCGGCGCCGG
CAGGAAGGAAATGGGCGGGGAGGGCCTTCGTGCGTCGCCGCGCCGCCGTCCCCTTCTCCATCTCCAGCCT
CGGGGCTGTCCGCAGGGGGACGGCTGCCTTCGGGGGGGACGGGGCAGGGCGGGGTTCGGCTTCTGGCGTG
TGACCGGCGGGGTTTATATCTTCCCTTCTCTGTTCCTCCGCAGCCCCCAAGCTAGCATGGGAGTGCAGGT
GGAAACCATCTCCCCAGGAGACGGGCGCACCTTCCCCAAGCGCGGCCAGACCTGCGTGGTGCACTACACC
GGGATGCTTGAAGATGGAAAGAAATTTGATTCCTCCCGGGACAGAAACAAGCCCTTTAAGTTTATGCTAG
GCAAGCAGGAGGTGATCCGAGGCTGGGAAGAAGGGGTTGCCCAGATGAGTGTGGGTCAGAGAGCCAAACT
GACTATATCTCCAGATTATGCCTATGGTGCCACTGGGCACCCAGGCATCATCCCACCACATGCCACTCTC
GTCTTCGATGTGGAGCTTCTAAAACTGGAAGGAAGTTCAGGAGGTTCTAGTGTGAGCAAGGGCGAGGCAG
TGATCAAGGAGTTCATGCGGTTCAAGGTGCACATGGAGGGCTCCATGAACGGCCACGAGTTCGAGATCGA
GGGCGAGGGCGAGGGCCGCCCCTACGAGGGCACCCAGACCGCCAAGCTGAAGGTGACCAAGGGTGGCCCC
CTGCCCTTCTCCTGGGACATCCTGTCCCCTCAGTTCATGTACGGCTCCAGGGCCTTCACCAAGCACCCCG
CCGACATCCCCGACTACTATAAGCAGTCCTTCCCCGAGGGCTTCAAGTGGGAGCGCGTGATGAACTTCGA
GGACGGCGGCGCCGTGACCGTGACCCAGGACACCTCCCTGGAGGACGGCACCCTGATCTACAAGGTGAAG
CTCCGCGGCACCAACTTCCCTCCTGACGGCCCCGTAATGCAGAAGAAGACAATGGGCTGGGAAGCGTCCA
CCGAGCGGTTGTACCCCGAGGACGGCGTGCTGAAGGGCGACATTAAGATGGCCCTGCGCCTGAAGGACGG
CGGCCGCTACCTGGCGGACTTCAAGACCACCTACAAGGCCAAGAAGCCCGTGCAGATGCCCGGCGCCTAC
AACGTCGACCGCAAGTTGGACATCACCTCCCACAACGAGGACTACACCGTGGTGGAACAGTACGAACGCT
CCGAGGGCCGCCACTCCACCGGCGGCATGGACGAGCTGTACAAGTCTGGTGGATCAAGTGGTGGAGGCGA
GATGGCCTTGGAAGAATTTTTGAAGCAGATACGAGAAGTGTGGAACACATACGAACTAGACTTGGTCAAC
TATCAGAACAAATGCCGCCTCATCCGAGGCTGGGATGACCTCTTCAACAAGGTCAAGGAGCATATCAACA
GCGTCTCTGCCATGAAACTCTCTCCCTATTACAAGGTTTTTGAAGAAGATGCCCTGAGCTGGGAGGACAA
GCTGAACCGAATCATGGCTCTCTTTGACGTGTGGATTGACGTGCAGAGGCGCTGGGTCTACTTGGAAGGC
ATCTTCACAGGCAGTGCGGACATCAAACATCTGCTGCCTGTGGAAACCCAGCGCTTCCAGAGTATCAGCA
CGGAGTTTTTGGCTCTGATGAAAAAAGTCTCCAAGTCTCCACTTGTGATGGATGTTCTGAACATACAGGG
AGTCCAGAGGTCTCTGGAAAGGTTGGCAGACCTGCTGGGGAAGATCCAGAAAGCATTGGGGGAGTACCTG
GAACGGGAGCGCTCGTCTTTCCCCAGGTTCTACTTTGTGGGTGATGAGGATTTGCTTGAGATCATTGGGA
ATAGCAAGAACGTGGCTAAGTTGCAGAAGCACTTCAAGAAAATGTTCGCCGGCGTTTCCAGCATCATCTT
AAATGAGGATAACTCTGTGGTCCTCGGCATCTCATCCCGAGAAGGGGAGGAGGTTATGTTTAAAACTCCA
GTGTCCATCACTGAACACCCCAAAATCAATGAGTGGCTCACTCTGGTGGAAAAGGAGATGAGAGTCACCT
TGGCTAAACTTCTGGCAGAGTCTGTTACAGAAGTGGAGATTTTTGGAAAAGCAACTTCTATTGACCCAAA
TACCTACATTACTTGGATTGATAAATACCAGGCCCAGCTAGTGGTATTGTCAGCCCAGATAGCCTGGTCC
GAGAACGTGGAGAATGCGCTGAGCAACGTTGGGGGAGGTGGTGATGTGGGGCCCTTGCAGTCTGTGCTGA
GCAATGTGGAGGTCACACTCAACGTCTTAGCGGACTCTGTCCTCATGGAGCAGCCTCCTCTCCGGAGACG
GAAGCTGGAGCACTTGATCACAGAGCTGGTTCACCAAAGAGACGTTACCAGGTCCTTGATCAAAAGCAAG
ATCGACAACGCCAAATCTTTCGAATGGCTCAGCCAGATGCGATTTTACTTTGACCCTAAGCAAACGGACG
TGTTACAGCAGCTGTCCATTCAGATGGCCAATGCCAAGTTTAACTACGGCTTTGAGTACCTGGGTGTTCA
AGACAAGCTGGTTCAGACGCCCCTCACTGACCGTTGCTATTTGACAATGACACAAGCTTTGGAGGCCAGG
CTTGGGGGCTCCCCATTTGGACCTGCTGGAACCGGAAAGACAGAGTCCGTCAAAGCCCTCGGCCATCAGC
TGGGGCGGTTCGTCTTAGTTTTCAACTGTGACGAAACCTTTGATTTCCAGGCGATGGGACGTATCTTTGT
GGGGCTTTGCCAAGTGGGCGCGTGGGGCTGCTTTGATGAGTTTAACCGCCTGGAGGAGCGGATGCTCTCA
GCTGTATCCCAGCAGGTGCAGTGCATACAAGAGGCACTGCGGGAGCATTCCAACCCCAACTACGACAAGA
CCTCAGCCCCCATTACTTGTGAGCTGCTGAACAAACAAGTCAAGGTTAGCCCAGACATGGCTATCTTCAT
CACCATGAACCCAGGCTATGCAGGTCGCTCAAACCTCCCCGACAACCTCAAGAAGCTCTTCCGGAGCTTG
GCGATGACCAAGCCTGACCGGCAGCTGATCGCCCAGGTCATGCTGTACTCGCAGGGCTTCCGGACTGCTG
AGGTCCTTGCCAACAAGATCGTCCCGTTCTTCAAACTGTGTGATGAGCAACTGTCTTCTCAAAGCCATTA
TGACTTTGGGCTTCGGGCTTTGAAGAGTGTGCTTGTAAGTGCAGGCAATGTGAAGAGGGAGAGGATCCAG
AAGATAAAGAGGGAGAAAGAAGAACGGGGGGAAGCAGTTGATGAAGGAGAGATTGCTGAGAACCTACCTG
AGCAGGAGATTCTGATCCAGAGTGTCTGCGAGACAATGGTGCCCAAGCTGGTGGCAGAAGATATCCCGCT
GCTCTTCAGCCTCCTGTCTGACGTGTTTCCTGGAGTCCAGTACCACCGTGGGGAGATGACAGCCCTTCGA
GAAGAGCTGAAGAAAGTGTGTCAGGAGATGTACTTGACATATGGCGACGGAGAAGAAGTTGGCGGGATGT
GGGTTGAAAAGGTTCTCCAGCTCTATCAGATCACGCAGATTAACCACGGCCTGATGATGGTTGGGCCTTC
AGGAAGTGGGAAGAGCATGGCCTGGCGAGTGCTGCTGAAGGCTCTAGAGAGGCTTGAGGGTGTGGAGGGC
GTGGCCCACATAATTGACCCCAAGGCCATCAGCAAAGACCACCTCTACGGAACCTTGGATCCCAACACCA
GGGAGTGGACAGACGGACTCTTCACACACGTGCTGAGAAAGATCATAGACAATGTGAGAGGTGAGCTGCA
GAAACGCCAGTGGATTGTCTTTGATGGCGATGTGGACCCCGAGTGGGTGGAGAACCTGAACTCCGTGCTG
GATGACAACAAGCTCCTGACGCTGCCTAATGGAGAGCGCCTTAGCCTGCCTCCCAATGTGCGAATAATGT
TTGAAGTGCAGGACTTGAAATACGCGACGCTGGCCACGGTGTCTCGCTGTGGCATGGTGTGGTTCAGTGA
GGACGTCCTGAGCACAGACATGATCTTCAATAACTTCCTGGCCAGGCTGCGCAGCATTCCCCTGGATGAA
GGGGAGGACGAGGCACAGCGTAGGCGAAAAGGCAAAGAAGACGAGGGCGAAGAGGCCGCTTCTCCAATGC
TGCAGATTCAAAGAGATGCAGCAACGATCATGCAGCCGTACTTCACGTCCAACGGCCTGGTCACCAAGGC
GCTGGAGCACGCCTTCAAGCTGGAGCACATCATGGACCTGACGCGCCTGCGCTGCCTGGGCTCGCTCTTC
TCCATGCTGCACCAGGCCTGCCGCAACGTGGCGCAGTACAATGCCAACCATCCTGATTTCCCCATGCAGA
TTGAGCAGCTGGAGCGCTACATTCAGCGCTATCTGGTTTACGCCATCCTCTGGTCCTTATCTGGAGACAG
CCGGCTGAAGATGAGAGCAGAGCTGGGCGAGTACATCCGGAGGATCACCACTGTGCCGCTGCCCACTGCG
CCCAACGTCCCCATCATTGACTATGAGGTGTCCATCAGTGGAGAGTGGTCGCCGTGGCAGGCCAAGGTGC
CTCAGATTGAAGTGGAGACACACAAGGTGGCAGCCCCAGATGTCGTCGTGCCAACCTTAGATACAGTCCG
CCATGAAGCTCTCCTGTACACTTGGCTGGCTGAACACAAACCCCTGGTCTTATGTGGCCCTCCTGGGTCT
GGCACGACCATGACACTCTTCAGTGCTCTCCGGGCCTTGCCTGACATGGAGGTTGTGGGCCTAAACTTCT
CAAGTGCCACTACACCAGAGCTGTTGCTGAAGACGTTTGACCACTACTGCGAATACAGGCGTACACCTAA
CGGTGTTGTCTTGGCTCCTGTTCAGCTTGGAAAGTGGCTGGTCTTGTTCTGTGATGAAATCAACTTGCCC
GATATGGATAAATACGGCACACAGAGAGTCATCTCCTTCATCAGACAGATGGTGGAGCATGGAGGCTTCT
ATCGTACCTCAGACCAAACGTGGGTAAAGCTAGAGAGAATCCAGTTTGTTGGGGCTTGCAATCCACCCAC
TGACCCTGGGAGAAAGCCCCTCTCACACAGGTTCTTGCGCCACGTGCCTGTTGTATATGTGGATTACCCA
GGACCAGCCTCCCTGACGCAAATCTATGGCACTTTTAACCGCGCCATGCTGAGGCTCATTCCCTCGCTCC
GTACCTATGCAGAACCCCTCACTGCCGCCATGGTGGAGTTCTATACCATGTCACAGGAGCGGTTTACTCA
GGACACACAGCCACACTATATCTACTCGCCCCGTGAGATGACTCGGTGGGTAAGAGGAATCTTTGAAGCA
CTGAGACCCCTGGAGACATTGCCTGTTGAAGGTCTCATTCGTATTTGGGCACATGAAGCCCTCCGTCTCT
TCCAAGACAGGCTTGTGGAGGATGAGGAGCGGCGCTGGACTGACGAAAACATTGACATGGTTGCCTTGAA
GCACTTCCCTAACATAGACAAAGAGAAAGCCATGAGCCGGCCTATCCTGTACAGCAACTGGCTGTCAAAG
GATTATATCCCAGTTGACCAAGAAGAGCTAAGGGATTATGTCAAGGCTAGGCTGAAGGTCTTCTATGAAG
AAGAACTTGATGTTCCCTTGGTCTTATTCAATGAAGTTCTGGACCATGTGCTGAGGATCGACAGAATATT
CCGACAACCTCAAGGCCATCTGCTTCTGATTGGTGTTAGTGGAGCTGGAAAAACCACCCTGTCTCGCTTT
GTCGCCTGGATGAATGGCTTGAGTGTATACCAGATTAAGGTCCACAGGAAGTACACTGGGGAAGACTTCG
ATGAAGATCTTAGGACAGTGCTGAGACGGTCTGGCTGTAAAAATGAAAAGATAGCATTCATAATGGATGA
GTCCAACGTCTTAGATTCCGGATTCCTGGAACGAATGAATACCCTTCTGGCTAATGGCGAGGTTCCTGGG
CTCTTTGAAGGGGATGAGTATGCCACGCTGATGACACAGTGCAAAGAGGGGGCCCAGAAGGAGGGGCTCA
TGCTGGACTCCCACGAGGAGCTCTACAAGTGGTTCACCAGCCAGGTGATCCGCAACCTGCACGTGGTCTT
CACCATGAACCCGTCCTCAGAGGGGCTCAAGGACAGGGCGGCCACCTCACCAGCCCTTTTCAACAGGTGT
GTGCTGAACTGGTTTGGTGACTGGTCCACTGAAGCACTGTATCAAGTCGGCAAAGAATTCACCAGTAAGA
TGGACCTGGAGAAGCCGAACTATATAGTGCCTGACTACATGCCAGTTGTGTATGATAAACTGCCGCAGCC
CCCAACACACCGGGAAGCCATTGTGAACAGCTGTGTGTTTGTCCATCAGACTCTTCACCAGGCTAATGCG
CGCCTGGCGAAGCGAGGTGGCAGAACGATGGCCATCACACCTCGGCACTACCTGGACTTCATCAACCACT
ACGCCAACCTCTTCCATGAGAAGCGCAGCGAGTTGGAGGAGCAGCAGATGCACCTGAATGTTGGGCTCCG
AAAAATCAAAGAGACCGTGGACCAGGTGGAAGAACTGCGCCGTGACCTGAGGATCAAGAGCCAAGAGCTG
GAGGTCAAGAACGCAGCGGCCAATGACAAGCTGAAGAAAATGGTGAAAGACCAGCAAGAGGCTGAGAAGA
AGAAGGTCATGAGCCAAGAAATCCAGGAGCAGCTACACAAACAGCAGGAAGTGATCGCAGACAAGCAGAT
GAGTGTCAAGGAGGACCTGGATAAAGTGGAGCCTGCTGTCATCGAGGCCCAGAACGCTGTGAAGTCCATC
AAGAAGCAGCACCTGGTGGAGGTGAGGTCCATGGCCAACCCTCCTGCAGCTGTGAAGCTGGCTCTGGAGT
CCATCTGCCTGCTGCTTGGTGAGAGCACCACGGACTGGAAGCAGATCCGCTCCATCATCATGAGAGAGAA
CTTCATCCCCACCATCGTCAACTTCTCGGCTGAGGAGATCAGTGATGCCATACGAGAGAAGATGAAGAAA
AACTACATGTCCAACCCCAGTTACAACTATGAGATCGTCAACCGGGCTTCCCTGGCTTGTGGTCCTATGG
TGAAGTGGGCGATTGCACAGCTCAATTATGCAGACATGTTAAAGCGAGTGGAGCCCCTGAGGAATGAGCT
GCAGAAGCTGGAAGATGACGCCAAGGACAACCAGCAGAAAGCCAATGAGGTGGAGCAGATGATCAGGGAC
CTGGAAGCCAGCATTGCCCGCTACAAGGAGGAGTACGCTGTCCTCATCTCTGAGGCCCAGGCCATCAAGG
CAGACCTGGCAGCTGTGGAAGCAAAGGTAAACCGGAGCACTGCACTTCTAAAGAGTTTATCTGCCGAAAG
GGAACGTTGGGAAAAGACGAGTGAAACTTTCAAAAACCAGATGTCTACCATTGCTGGGGACTGCCTCCTG
TCGGCGGCCTTCATTGCTTACGCTGGCTACTTTGACCAGCAAATGCGCCAGAACTTGTTCACCACCTGGT
CTCATCACTTACAGCAAGCCAACATCCAGTTCCGCACAGACATTGCAAGGACGGAGTACCTCTCCAATGC
TGACGAACGCCTCCGCTGGCAGGCCAGCTCTCTGCCTGCCGACGACCTGTGCACAGAGAATGCCATCATG
CTAAAACGATTCAATAGGTACCCGCTGATCATCGACCCCTCCGGACAGGCCACAGAATTCATCATGAATG
AATATAAGGACCGGAAGATCACAAGGACCAGCTTCTTAGATGATGCCTTCCGGAAGAATTTGGAGAGTGC
TCTGAGATTTGGCAATCCCCTTCTTGTCCAGGATGTGGAAAGCTACGATCCAGTTTTGAATCCAGTACTG
AACCGTGAAGTTCGGCGAACAGGAGGGAGGGTGCTGATTACCCTCGGTGACCAAGACATAGACCTGTCAC
CATCCTTTGTCATCTTTCTGTCTACCCGAGACCCAACTGTGGAGTTCCCACCAGACCTCTGCTCCCGGGT
GACCTTTGTGAACTTCACCGTCACCCGCAGCAGTTTACAGAGCCAGTGTCTCAATGAAGTGCTTAAAGCA
GAAAGGCCAGACGTGGACGAGAAGCGCTCCGACCTCCTGAAACTGCAAGGGGAGTTCCAACTCCGTTTAC
GGCAGCTTGAAAAGTCTCTGCTCCAAGCTCTGAATGAGGTAAAAGGCCGCATTCTGGATGACGACACCAT
CATTACAACCCTGGAGAATCTGAAGCGGGAAGCTGCCGAGGTTACCAGAAAGGTGGAGGAGACAGATATT
GTCATGCAGGAGGTGGAGACCGTGTCCCAGCAGTACCTGCCGCTGTCCACTGCCTGCAGCAGCATCTACT
TCACTATGGAGTCCTTGAAGCAGGTTCACTTCCTGTACCAGTACTCTCTGCAGTTCTTCCTGGACATCTA
CCACAACGTGCTGTATGAGAACCCCAACCTGAAGGGTGCCACCGATCACACACAGCGCCTCTCCATCATA
ACCAAGGACCTCTTCCAGGTGGCCTTTAACCGAGTGGCTCGAGGCATGCTGCACCAGGACCACATCACCT
TCGCCATGCTGCTAGCGAGGATCAAGCTGAAAGGCACCGTGGGGGAGCCCACCTATGATGCAGAGTTCCA
GCACTTCCTCAGAGGGAAGGAGATTGTGCTGAGTGCTGGCTCCACCCCCAAAATCCAGGGCCTGACCGTA
GAGCAGGCAGAAGCTGTCGTGAGGTTGAGCTGTCTGCCTGCATTTAAAGATCTGATTGCCAAGGTGCAGG
CAGATGAGCAGTTTGGCATTTGGCTGGATAGCAGTTCACCAGAGCAGACCGTGCCATACCTCTGGAGCGA
GGAAACGCCTACAACTCCCATTGGGCAGGCCATCCACCGCCTGCTCCTGATTCAAGCCTTCCGACCCGAC
CGCCTGTTGGCCATGGCCCACATGTTTGTTTCCACAAACCTCGGAGAGTCCTTCATGTCCATCATGGAGC
AGCCTCTCGACCTCACCCACATTGTGGGCACAGAGGTGAAGCCAAACACACCTGTCCTGATGTGCTCTGT
GCCTGGGTATGATGCCAGCGGACATGTTGAGGACCTCGCAGCAGAGCAGAACACGCAGATCACGTCTATT
GCCATCGGCTCAGCAGAAGGCTTTAACCAAGCAGATAAGGCCATCAACACCGCCGTGAAGTCAGGCAGGT
GGGTGATGTTGAAGAACGTGCACCTGGCCCCGGGCTGGCTGATGCAGCTGGAGAAGAAGCTGCACTCCCT
GCAGCCCCACGCCTGCTTCCGACTTTTCCTCACCATGGAGATCAACCCCAAGGTGCCCGTGAACCTGCTC
CGTGCTGGTCGGATCTTTGTGTTTGAGCCACCACCCGGAGTGAAAGCCAACATGCTGAGGACATTTAGCA
GCATCCCTGTCTCTAGGATATGCAAGTCTCCAAATGAGCGCGCCCGCTTGTATTTCCTGCTGGCTTGGTT
CCATGCCATCATCCAAGAGCGCCTGCGCTATGCTCCACTGGGGTGGTCAAAGAAGTACGAATTTGGAGAA
TCTGACCTTCGATCAGCTTGTGACACGGTGGACACGTGGCTGGACGACACAGCCAAGGGCCGGCAGAACA
TCTCACCGGATAAGATCCCATGGTCTGCCCTGAAGACCCTGATGGCGCAGTCCATCTATGGTGGGCGGGT
GGACAATGAGTTCGACCAGCGTCTGCTCAACACCTTCCTGGAGCGGCTGTTCACCACCCGCAGCTTCGAC
AGTGAATTCAAGCTGGCGTGCAAGGTTGACGGGCACAAGGACATCCAGATGCCTGATGGTATCAGGCGAG
AGGAGTTTGTGCAGTGGGTGGAGCTGCTGCCTGACGCCCAGACACCCTCATGGCTGGGCCTCCCCAACAA
TGCTGAAAGGGTCCTGCTTACCACCCAAGGCGTGGACATGATCAGCAAGATGCTGAAGATGCAGATGCTG
GAGGACGAGGATGACCTGGCCTACGCAGAGACGGAGAAGAAGGCAAGGACGGACTCCACCTCCGATGGCC
GTCCAGCCTGGATGAGGACACTGCACACCACGGCGTCCAACTGGCTGCACCTCATCCCACAGACACTGAG
CCCCCTGAAGCGCACCGTGGAGAACATCAAGGATCCTTTGTTTAGGTTCTTTGAGAGAGAAGTAAAGATG
GGGGCCAAGTTACTCCAAGATGTGCGCCAAGATCTTGCTGACGTCGTTCAAGTGTGCGAGGGGAAAAAGA
AGCAGACAAACTACCTGCGCACGCTCATCAATGAGCTGGTGAAAGGGATCTTGCCTCGGAGCTGGTCCCA
TTACACAGTGCCTGCAGGCATGACTGTGATCCAGTGGGTGTCAGATTTCAGCGAGAGGATCAAACAGCTG
CAGAACATCTCACAAGCAGCTGCATCTGGTGGTGCCAAGGAACTGAAGAACATCCACGTGTGCCTGGGTG
GCCTGTTTGTACCTGAGGCCTACATCACTGCCACCAGACAGTATGTGGCACAAGCTAACAGCTGGTCCCT
GGAGGAACTCTGCCTGGAAGTCAATGTCACCGCCTCACAGAGTGCCACCCTTGATGCCTGCAGCTTTGGA
GTCACAGGTCTGAAGCTCCAAGGGGCCACGTGCAGCAACAACAAGCTATCACTCTCCAATGCCATCTCCA
CAGTCCTCCCCCTCACACAGCTGCGCTGGGTGAAACAAACAAGCGCCGAGAAGAAGGCCAGCGTGGTGAC
CTTACCTGTCTACCTGAACTTCACCCGGGCAGACCTCATCTTCACCGTGGACTTTGAAATTGCTACAAAG
GAAGATCCTCGCAGCTTCTATGAGCGTGGAGTTGCCGTTCTGTGCACTGAGTAAAAGCTTCGAATTCTGC
AGTCG
Features (pLannotate 1.2.2; 18 found; start..end, strand, type, name):
     42..127     +  CDS            large T antigen (fragment): large T antigen from SV40 (simian virus 40)
    150..284     +  polyA_signal   SV40 poly(A) signal: SV40 polyadenylation signal
    320..342     -  protein_bind   lac operator (fragment): The lac repressor binds to the lac operator to inhibit transcription in E. coli. This inhibition can be relieved by adding lactose or isopropyl-β-D-thiogalactopyranoside (IPTG). lac repressor encoded by lacI
    346..376     -  promoter       lac promoter: promoter for the E. coli lac operon
    391..412     -  protein_bind   CAP binding site: CAP binding activates transcription in the presence of cAMP. E. coli catabolite activator protein
    425..517     -  CDS            lacI (fragment): lac repressor; lacI; The lac repressor binds to the lac operator to inhibit transcription in E. coli. This inhibition can be relieved by adding lactose or isopropyl-β-D-thiogalactopyranoside (IPTG).
    700..1288    -  rep_origin     ori: high-copy-number ColE1/pMB1/pBR322/pUC origin of replication
   1459..2319    -  CDS            AmpR: β-lactamase; bla; confers resistance to ampicillin, carbenicillin, and related antibiotics
   2320..2424    -  promoter       AmpR promoter: bla
   2519..2554    +  CDS            rop (fragment): Rop protein, which maintains plasmids at low copy number; rop
   2656..2755    +  misc_feature   bom (fragment): basis of mobility region from pBR322
   2761..2915    -  CDS            lacZα (fragment): LacZα fragment of β-galactosidase; lacZ fragment
   4715..4990    +  promoter       chicken β-actin promoter: No description available
   4991..5960    +  intron         chimeric intron: chimera between introns from chicken β-actin and rabbit β-globin
   6007..6330    +  CDS            FKBP1A: FKB1A_HUMAN - Also known as FKBP1, FKBP12. Experimental evidence at protein level: Swiss-Prot protein existence level 1. Keeps in an inactive conformation TGFBR1, the TGF-beta type I serine/threonine kinase receptor, preventing TGF-beta receptor activation in absence of ligand. Recruits SMAD7 to ACVR1B which prevents the association of SMAD2 and SMAD3 with the activin receptor complex, thereby blocking the activin signal. May modulate the RYR1 calcium channel activity. PPIases accelerate the folding of proteins. It catalyzes the cis-trans isomerization of proline imidic peptide bonds in oligop
   6352..7044    +  CDS            mScarlet: mScarlet is a basic (constitutively fluorescent) red fluorescent protein published in 2016, derived from synthetic construct. It has moderate acid sensitivity.
   7066..16641   +  CDS            Dync1h1 (fragment): DYHC1_MOUSE - Also known as Dhc1, Dnch1, Dnchc1, Dyhc. Experimental evidence at protein level: Swiss-Prot protein existence level 1. Cytoplasmic dynein 1 acts as a motor for the intracellular retrograde motility of vesicles and organelles along microtubules. Dynein has ATPase activity; the force-producing power stroke is thought to occur on release of ADP. Plays a role in mitotic spindle assembly and metaphase plate congression. From Mus musculus (Mouse).
  16645..23      +  misc_feature   MCS (fragment) (across the origin): multiple cloning site
