[The description below was written by a language model from this plasmid's Addgene catalogue record and pLannotate feature annotations shown in this document.]
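Description:
pBetaActin-FKBP-mScarlet-Dync1h1motorK2599T is a mammalian expression plasmid of roughly 16.7 kb built on a β-actin promoter backbone (listed as P_actin). It is propagated in E. coli as a high-copy plasmid through a ColE1/pUC-type origin and is selected with ampicillin via the β-lactamase gene. The backbone also carries non-functional remnants typical of older cloning vectors, including fragments of lacZα, lacI, rop and bom and a lac promoter/operator region. No mammalian selection marker is annotated.

The expression cassette consists of the chicken β-actin promoter followed by a chimeric chicken β-actin/rabbit β-globin intron. This drives a single fusion open reading frame that is terminated by an SV40 polyadenylation signal. The fusion runs from an N-terminal FKBP12 dimerization domain, through the red fluorescent protein mScarlet, to a large fragment of mouse cytoplasmic dynein 1 heavy chain (Dync1h1) covering the motor domain, residues 1453–4644. As the name indicates, the motor carries a K2599T substitution, and the record describes this version as motor-deficient.

The two available sequence records (a depositor sequence and a partial NGS-derived one) differ slightly in length. Automated annotation also calls the small domains differently, giving wild-type FKBP1A versus the F36V variant, and mScarlet versus mScarlet-I, so the exact variants are not resolved by the record.

The construct is intended for chemically induced dimerization. When it is co-expressed with a membrane-anchored FRB partner, which is not part of this plasmid, adding the dimerizer recruits the labelled dynein motor domain to the plasma membrane. According to the associated publication title, the plasmid was used to study microtubule retrograde flow and neuronal polarization. There it plausibly served as an inactive control for a functional motor.
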