Addgene plasmid #191331: pBetaActin-FKBP-mScarlet-Dync1h1motorK2599T
Purpose: Expresses the fluorescently labeled motor-deficient dynein motor domain fused to the dimerization domain FKBP to recruit it to the plasma membrane by using the chemical dimerization system FKBP-FRB
Depositing lab: Frank Bradke. Depositing organization: Deutsches Zentrum fuer Neurodegenerative Erkrankungen (DZNE). Publication: Microtubule retrograde flow retains neuronal polarization in a fluctuating state. Schelski M, Bradke F. Sci Adv. 2022 Nov 4;8(44):eabo2336. doi: 10.1126/sciadv.abo2336. Epub 2022 Nov 4. PubMed 36332023.
Backbone
  Vector backbone: P_actin
  Vector type: Mammalian Expression
Growth in bacteria
  Bacterial resistance: Ampicillin, 100 μg/mL
  Growth temperature: 37°C
  Growth strain: DH5alpha
  Copy number: High Copy
Gene/Insert
  Gene/Insert name: FKBP-mScarlet-Dync1h1motorK2599T
  Species: M. musculus (mouse)
  Mutation: DYNC1H1 motor domain aa 1453-4644
  Entrez Gene: Dync1h1 (a.k.a. 9930018I23Rik, DHC1, DHC1a, DNCL, Dnchc1, Dnec1, Dnecl, Loa, MAP1C, P22, Swl, mKIAA0325)
  Cloning method: Ligation Independent Cloning
Terms and licenses: Academic/Nonprofit Terms; Industry Terms: Not Available to Industry
How to cite: pBetaActin-FKBP-mScarlet-Dync1h1motorK2599T was a gift from Frank Bradke (Addgene plasmid # 191331 ; http://n2t.net/addgene:191331 ; RRID:Addgene_191331)
